Addgene plasmid #70934: pFOSGE_COF2C11
Purpose: Gateway entry clone
Depositing lab: Alexander Stark. Depositing organization: Research Institute of Molecular Pathology (IMP). Publication: Transcriptional regulators form diverse groups with context-dependent regulatory functions. Stampfel G, Kazmar T, Frank O, Wienerroither S, Reiter F, Stark A. Nature. 2015 Nov 9. doi: 10.1038/nature15545. PubMed 26550828.
Backbone
  Vector backbone: pDONR221
  Backbone manufacturer: Invitrogen
  Backbone size w/o insert (bp): 4762
  Vector type: Gateway entry vector
Growth in bacteria
  Bacterial resistance: Kanamycin, 50 μg/mL
  Growth temperature: 37°C
  Growth strain: DH5alpha
  Copy number: High Copy
Gene/Insert
  Gene/Insert name: Sir2 (alt names: FBgn0024291; CG5216, FBtr0080434)
  Species: D. melanogaster (fly)
  Insert size (bp): 2469
  Cloning method: Gateway Cloning
  Sequencing primers: 5′ M13-F20; 3′ M13R
Terms and licenses: Academic/Nonprofit Terms; Industry Terms: Not Available to Industry
How to cite: pFOSGE_COF2C11 was a gift from Alexander Stark (Addgene plasmid # 70934 ; http://n2t.net/addgene:70934 ; RRID:Addgene_70934)
