[The description below was written by a language model from this plasmid's Addgene catalogue record.]
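Description:
pFOSGE_COF2C11 is a Gateway entry clone built on the Invitrogen pDONR221 donor backbone and carrying the Drosophila melanogaster Sir2 gene (also recorded as CG5216, corresponding to a specific annotated transcript). The insert is about 2.5 kb and was introduced by Gateway recombinational cloning. In a pDONR221-derived entry clone this normally means that a BP reaction has replaced the donor vector's counter-selectable cassette with the gene of interest, leaving it flanked by attL sites. The plasmid is maintained at high copy in standard E. coli cloning strains under kanamycin selection. M13 forward and reverse primer sites on either side of the insert are listed for sequence verification. No feature table is provided, so the exact boundaries of the insert, the presence or absence of a stop codon, and any added tags are not stated.

As an entry vector, this construct has no promoter intended to drive expression of the insert and is not meant to be used directly in cells. It serves instead as a shuttle. An LR recombination reaction can transfer the Sir2 coding sequence, in defined orientation and reading frame, into any compatible Gateway destination vector that supplies the promoter, fusion tags or DNA-binding domains needed for a given experiment. The clone name and the associated publication on the context-dependent functions of transcriptional regulators suggest that it belongs to a larger collection of fly transcription factor and cofactor open reading frames. The record itself gives its purpose only as a Gateway entry clone.
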