>Addgene plasmid #70934 | pFOSGE_COF2C11 | depositor partial sequence | sequence record 126876 | insert
ATGATGGAAAATTACGAGGAAATTCGCCTGGGCCACATTAGGTCTAAAGATCTGGGCAACCAGGTGCCAG
ACACTACGCAATTCTATCCGCCAACTAAGTTTGATTTTGGCGCGGAAATTCTGGCCTCAACGTCAACAGA
GGCAGAGGCAGAGGCAGAAGCAACAGCAACAACCACAGAACCAGCAACAAGCGAACTTGCTGGCAAAGCA
AATGGTGAAATCAAAACAAAAACATTGGCTGCCAGGGAAGAACAAGAGATTGGCGCCAATTTGGAGCATA
AAACCAAAAATCCCACAAAGTCAATGGGCGAGGATGAAGATGACGAGGAGGAGGAGGAAGAGGACGATGA
GGAGGAGGAGGAGGACGACGAGGAGGGAATCACCGGAACGAGCAACGAGGATGAGGACTCCAGCTCAAAT
TGCTCCTCATCCGTGGAACCCGACTGGAAGCTGCGCTGGTTGCAACGAGAATTTTACACAGGTCGTGTGC
CGCGCCAGGTTATTGCCAGCATTATGCCGCATTTCGCCACCGGCCTGGCGGGCGACACCGACGACTCCGT
GCTGTGGGACTATTTGGCCCACCTGTTGAACGAGCCGAAGCGGCGCAACAAGCTGGCCTCAGTGAACACC
TTCGACGATGTCATCAGTTTGGTCAAGAAATCACAGAAGATCATTGTGCTAACGGGAGCCGGAGTATCCG
TCTCCTGCGGCATTCCGGACTTCCGGTCCACCAATGGCATATATGCGCGATTGGCCCATGATTTTCCCGA
TCTGCCCGATCCGCAGGCCATGTTTGATATCAACTACTTCAAGAGGGATCCACGACCGTTCTACAAGTTT
GCCCGCGAGATATATCCCGGCGAGTTTCAGCCCTCACCCTGCCATCGTTTCATCAAAATGCTGGAGACCA
AGGGCAAACTGTTGCGCAACTACACACAGAACATCGACACCCTCGAGCGGGTGGCAGGCATTCAGCGAGT
AATCGAGTGTCACGGCTCCTTTTCAACGGCCTCGTGCACCAAGTGTCGTTTCAAGTGCAACGCTGACGCC
CTGCGGGCGGACATATTTGCCCAGCGAATTCCGGTGTGCCCGCAGTGCCAGCCCAATAAGGAGCAGAGCG
TGGATGCCTCGGTGGCCGTTACTGAGGAGGAGCTGCGCCAACTGGTCGAGAACGGCATCATGAAGCCGGA
TATCGTCTTTTTCGGCGAGGGACTGCCGGATGAGTACCACACGGTCATGGCCACCGACAAGGACGTGTGC
GATCTACTGATCGTGATCGGCTCCTCGCTGAAGGTCCGACCTGTGGCCCACATTCCCAGCAGCATACCGG
CCACGGTGCCGCAGATTCTTATCAATCGCGAGCAGCTGCATCACCTTAAGTTCGATGTGGAGCTGCTGGG
CGACTCCGATGTGATCATCAACCAGATTTGCCACCGGTTGTCGGACAACGATGATTGCTGGCGGCAGCTG
TGCTGCGATGAGTCAGTGCTTACCGAAAGCAAGGAGCTAATGCCTCCGGAGCACTCTAATCACCACCTCC
ATCATCATCTACTTCACCACCGCCACTGCAGTTCAGAGAGCGAGCGACAGTCGCAACTGGACACGGATAC
GCAGTCTATTAAATCAAATAGTTCGGCGGACTACATACTAGGATCAGCTGGCACCTGCTCGGATAGTGGA
TTTGAGTCATCTACTTTTAGCTGTGGAAAGCGTTCCACTGCCGCCGAAGCGGCAGCCATCGAACGTATTA
AAACAGACATACTGGTTGAGCTGAACGAGACCACAGCCCTAAGTTGCGATCGTCTGGGCCTGGAAGGCCC
TCAGACAACGGTGGAGAGCTATCGCCATCTTTCCATTGATTCCTCCAAGGATAGCGGCATCGAGCAGTGC
GACAACGAAGCCACGCCTAGCTACGTGCGACCCAGCAATCTTGTTCAGGAGACCAAGACAGTGGCGCCCA
GCCTGACGCCCATTCCACAACAGAGGGGAAAGCGACAGACAGCAGCCGAGCGTCTGCAGCCTGGAACATT
CTATTCGCACACCAACAACTATTCGTATGTGTTTCCAGGAGCCCAGGTATTCTGGGACAACGATTACAGC
GATGATGATGACGAAGAAGAGGAAAGATCACACAATAGACACAGTGATCTCTTTGGCAATGTGGGGCACA
ATTATAAGGATGATGATGAGGATGCATGTGATCTGAACGCCGTTCCATTGTCACCATTGCTACCGCCTTC
ACTGGAGGCTCACATAGTCACCGATATAGTGAATGGATCCAACGAACCGCTGCCCAACAGCAGTCCCGGC
CAGAAAAGAACCGCCTGCATTATAGAACAGCAGCCAACGCCCGCTATTGAAACGGAAATTCCCCCACTAA
AGAAGCGGCGACCAAGTGAGGAAAATAAGCAGCAGACCCAAATAGAAAGATCTGAGGAGAGTCCGCCTCC
AGGACAGTTAGCAGCAGTG
