>Addgene plasmid #70934 | pFOSGE_COF2C11 | addgene partial sequence | sequence record 130412 | M13-Rev 5'-CAGGAAACAGCTATGACC-3'
ATAATGATTTTATTTTGACTGATAGTGACCTGTTCGTTGCAACAAATTGATAAGCAATGCTTTCTTATAA
TGCCAACTTTGTACAAGAAAGCTGGGTCCACTGCTGCTAACTGTCCTGGAGGCGGACTCTCCTCAGATCT
TTCTATTTGGGTCTGCTGCTTATTTTCCTCACTTGGTCGCCGCTTCTTTAGTGGGGGAATTTCCGTTTCA
ATAGCGGGCGTTGGCTGCTGTTCTATAATGCAGGCGGTTCTTTTCTGGCCGGGACTGCTGTTGGGCAGCG
GTTCGTTGGATCCATTCACTATATCGGTGACTATGTGAGCCTCCAGTGAAGGCGGTAGCAATGGTGACAA
TGGAACGGCGTTCAGATCACATGCATCCTCATCATCATCCTTATAATTGTGCCCCACATTGCCAAAGAGA
TCACTGTGTCTATTGTGTGATCTTTCCTCTTCTTCGTCATCATCATCGCTGTAATCGTTGTCCCAGAATA
CCTGGGCTCCTGGAAACACATACGAATAGTTGTTGGTGTGCGAATAGAATGTTCCAGGCTGCAGACGCTC
GGCTGCTGTCTGTCGCTTTCCCCTCTGTTGTGGAATGGGCGTCAGGCTGGGCGCCACTGTCTTGGTCTCC
TGAACAAGATTGCTGGGTCGCACGTAGCTAGGCGTGGCTTCGTTGTCGCACTGCTCGATGCCGCTATCCT
TGGAGGAATCAATGGAAAGATGGCGATAGCTCTCCACCGTTGTCTGAGGGCCTTCCAGGCCCAGACGATC
GCAACTTAGGGCTGTGGTCTCGTTCAGCTCAACCAGTATGTCTGTT
